Addgene plasmid #86630: pEGFP-Akt1(D323A/D325A)
Purpose: Expresses eGFP-tagged human Akt1(D323A/D325A) mutant
Depositing lab: Thomas Leonard & Ivan Yudushkin. Publication: PI(3,4,5)P3 Engagement Restricts Akt Activity to Cellular Membranes. Ebner M, Lucic I, Leonard TA, Yudushkin I. Mol Cell. 2017 Feb 2;65(3):416-431.e6. doi: 10.1016/j.molcel.2016.12.028. PubMed 28157504.
Backbone
  Vector backbone: pEGFP-C1
  Vector type: Mammalian Expression
Growth in bacteria
  Bacterial resistance: Kanamycin, 50 μg/mL
  Growth temperature: 37°C
  Growth strain: DH5alpha
  Copy number: High Copy
Gene/Insert
  Gene/Insert name: Akt1(D323A/D325A)
  Species: H. sapiens (human)
  Entrez Gene: AKT1 (a.k.a. AKT, PKB, PKB-ALPHA, PRKBA, RAC, RAC-ALPHA)
Resource information
  A portion of this plasmid was derived from a plasmid made by: Iva Lucic, MFPL, Vienna
Terms and licenses: Academic/Nonprofit Terms; Industry Terms: Not Available to Industry
How to cite: pEGFP-Akt1(D323A/D325A) was a gift from Thomas Leonard & Ivan Yudushkin (Addgene plasmid # 86630 ; http://n2t.net/addgene:86630 ; RRID:Addgene_86630)
