[The description below was written by a language model from this plasmid's Addgene catalogue record and pLannotate feature annotations shown in this document.]
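Description:
pEGFP-Akt1(D323A/D325A) is a 6.1 kb mammalian expression plasmid built on the pEGFP-C1 backbone, designed to produce human AKT1 carrying the D323A and D325A substitutions as a fusion to the C-terminus of a green fluorescent protein. In bacteria it replicates from a high-copy ColE1/pUC-type origin and is selected with kanamycin. The single NeoR/KanR gene (Tn5 aminoglycoside phosphotransferase) sits behind tandem bacterial (bla-type) and SV40 early promoters and is followed by the HSV TK polyadenylation signal, so the same marker can also provide G418 selection in mammalian cells. An f1 origin is also present. The short ble, large T antigen and bGH poly(A) fragments in the annotation appear to be partial matches to backbone sequence rather than functional elements.

The expression cassette consists of the human CMV immediate-early enhancer and promoter driving the fluorescent protein coding sequence, a short remnant of the multiple cloning site that acts as a linker, and then the full Akt1 open reading frame, terminated by the SV40 poly(A) signal. The automated annotation labels the fluorescent protein as mEGFP, whereas the catalogue entry describes it as eGFP; the record does not resolve this difference. The functional consequence of the two aspartate-to-alanine changes is not stated in the record. The associated publication concerns how PI(3,4,5)P3 engagement restricts Akt activity to cellular membranes, which suggests use of this construct for strong constitutive expression in transfected mammalian cells to follow the localisation and behaviour of the mutant kinase by fluorescence, likely in comparison with wild-type Akt1.
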