Features (pLannotate 1.2.2; 15 found; start..end, strand, type, name):
     17..605     +  rep_origin     ori: high-copy-number ColE1/pMB1/pBR322/pUC origin of replication
    780..1083    +  enhancer       CMV enhancer: human cytomegalovirus immediate early enhancer
   1084..1287    +  promoter       CMV promoter: human cytomegalovirus (CMV) immediate early promoter
   1332..2048    +  CDS            mEGFP: mEGFP is a basic (constitutively fluorescent) green fluorescent protein published in 2002, derived from Aequorea victoria. It has moderate acid sensitivity.
   2049..2069    +  misc_feature   MCS (fragment): multiple cloning site
   2070..3509    +  CDS            Akt1: human serine/threonine protein kinase activated by growth factors; AKT1
   3523..3607    +  CDS            large T antigen (fragment): large T antigen from SV40 (simian virus 40)
   3630..3751    +  polyA_signal   SV40 poly(A) signal: SV40 polyadenylation signal
   3785..4213    -  rep_origin     f1 ori (sequence partly withheld): f1 bacteriophage origin of replication; arrow indicates direction of (+) strand synthesis
   4240..4344    +  promoter       AmpR promoter: bla
   4346..4703    +  promoter       SV40 promoter: SV40 enhancer and early promoter
   4738..5532    +  CDS            NeoR/KanR: aminoglycoside phosphotransferase from Tn5; aph(3')-II (or nptII); confers resistance to neomycin, kanamycin, and G418 (Geneticin®)
   5553..5705    +  CDS            ble (fragment): BLE_KLEPN - Experimental evidence at protein level: Swiss-Prot protein existence level 1. Binding protein with a strong affinity to the bleomycin family of antibiotics. Binds to CL990; an antimitotic-antibiotic compound. From Klebsiella pneumoniae.
   5764..5811    +  polyA_signal   HSV TK poly(A) signal: herpes simplex virus thymidine kinase polyadenylation signal (Cole and Stacy, 1985)
   5902..5918    -  polyA_signal   bGH poly(A) signal (fragment): bovine growth hormone polyadenylation signal
>Addgene plasmid #86630 | pEGFP-Akt1(D323A/D325A) | addgene full sequence | sequence record 181815 | Addgene NGS Results
AGATCAAAGGATCTTCTTGAGATCCTTTTTTTCTGCGCGTAATCTGCTGCTTGCAAACAAAAAAACCACC
GCTACCAGCGGTGGTTTGTTTGCCGGATCAAGAGCTACCAACTCTTTTTCCGAAGGTAACTGGCTTCAGC
AGAGCGCAGATACCAAATACTGTTCTTCTAGTGTAGCCGTAGTTAGGCCACCACTTCAAGAACTCTGTAG
CACCGCCTACATACCTCGCTCTGCTAATCCTGTTACCAGTGGCTGCTGCCAGTGGCGATAAGTCGTGTCT
TACCGGGTTGGACTCAAGACGATAGTTACCGGATAAGGCGCAGCGGTCGGGCTGAACGGGGGGTTCGTGC
ACACAGCCCAGCTTGGAGCGAACGACCTACACCGAACTGAGATACCTACAGCGTGAGCTATGAGAAAGCG
CCACGCTTCCCGAAGGGAGAAAGGCGGACAGGTATCCGGTAAGCGGCAGGGTCGGAACAGGAGAGCGCAC
GAGGGAGCTTCCAGGGGGAAACGCCTGGTATCTTTATAGTCCTGTCGGGTTTCGCCACCTCTGACTTGAG
CGTCGATTTTTGTGATGCTCGTCAGGGGGGCGGAGCCTATGGAAAAACGCCAGCAACGCGGCCTTTTTAC
GGTTCCTGGCCTTTTGCTGGCCTTTTGCTCACATGTTCTTTCCTGCGTTATCCCCTGATTCTGTGGATAA
CCGTATTACCGCCATGCATTAGTTATTAATAGTAATCAATTACGGGGTCATTAGTTCATAGCCCATATAT
GGAGTTCCGCGTTACATAACTTACGGTAAATGGCCCGCCTGGCTGACCGCCCAACGACCCCCGCCCATTG
ACGTCAATAATGACGTATGTTCCCATAGTAACGCCAATAGGGACTTTCCATTGACGTCAATGGGTGGAGT
ATTTACGGTAAACTGCCCACTTGGCAGTACATCAAGTGTATCATATGCCAAGTACGCCCCCTATTGACGT
CAATGACGGTAAATGGCCCGCCTGGCATTATGCCCAGTACATGACCTTATGGGACTTTCCTACTTGGCAG
TACATCTACGTATTAGTCATCGCTATTACCATGGTGATGCGGTTTTGGCAGTACATCAATGGGCGTGGAT
AGCGGTTTGACTCACGGGGATTTCCAAGTCTCCACCCCATTGACGTCAATGGGAGTTTGTTTTGGCACCA
AAATCAACGGGACTTTCCAAAATGTCGTAACAACTCCGCCCCATTGACGCAAATGGGCGGTAGGCGTGTA
CGGTGGGAGGTCTATATAAGCAGAGCTGGTTTAGTGAACCGTCAGATCCGCTAGCGCTACCGGTCGCCAC
CATGGTGAGCAAGGGCGAGGAGCTGTTCACCGGGGTGGTGCCCATCCTGGTCGAGCTGGACGGCGACGTA
AACGGCCACAAGTTCAGCGTGTCCGGCGAGGGCGAGGGCGATGCCACCTACGGCAAGCTGACCCTGAAGT
TCATCTGCACCACCGGCAAGCTGCCCGTGCCCTGGCCCACCCTCGTGACCACCCTGACCTACGGCGTGCA
GTGCTTCAGCCGCTACCCCGACCACATGAAGCAGCACGACTTCTTCAAGTCCGCCATGCCCGAAGGCTAC
GTCCAGGAGCGCACCATCTTCTTCAAGGACGACGGCAACTACAAGACCCGCGCCGAGGTGAAGTTCGAGG
GCGACACCCTGGTGAACCGCATCGAGCTGAAGGGCATCGACTTCAAGGAGGACGGCAACATCCTGGGGCA
CAAGCTGGAGTACAACTACAACAGCCACAACGTCTATATCATGGCCGACAAGCAGAAGAACGGCATCAAG
GTGAACTTCAAGATCCGCCACAACATCGAGGACGGCAGCGTGCAGCTCGCCGACCACTACCAGCAGAACA
CCCCCATCGGCGACGGCCCCGTGCTGCTGCCCGACAACCACTACCTGAGCACCCAGTCCAAGCTGAGCAA
AGACCCCAACGAGAAGCGCGATCACATGGTCCTGCTGGAGTTCGTGACCGCCGCCGGGATCACTCTCGGC
ATGGACGAGCTGTACAAGTCCGGACTCAGATCTCGAGCTATGAGCGACGTGGCTATTGTGAAGGAGGGTT
GGCTGCACAAACGAGGGGAGTACATCAAGACCTGGCGGCCACGCTACTTCCTCCTCAAGAATGATGGCAC
CTTCATTGGCTACAAGGAGCGGCCGCAGGATGTGGACCAACGTGAGGCTCCCCTCAACAACTTCTCTGTG
GCGCAGTGCCAGCTGATGAAGACGGAGCGGCCCCGGCCCAACACCTTCATCATCCGCTGCCTGCAGTGGA
CCACTGTCATCGAACGCACCTTCCATGTGGAGACTCCTGAGGAGCGGGAGGAGTGGACAACCGCCATCCA
GACTGTGGCTGACGGCCTCAAGAAGCAGGAGGAGGAGGAGATGGACTTCCGGTCGGGCTCACCCAGTGAC
AACTCAGGGGCTGAAGAGATGGAGGTGTCCCTGGCCAAGCCCAAGCACCGCGTGACCATGAACGAGTTTG
AGTACCTGAAGCTGCTGGGCAAGGGCACTTTCGGCAAGGTGATCCTGGTGAAGGAGAAGGCCACAGGCCG
CTACTACGCCATGAAGATCCTCAAGAAGGAAGTCATCGTGGCCAAGGACGAGGTGGCCCACACACTCACC
GAGAACCGCGTCCTGCAGAACTCCAGGCACCCCTTCCTCACAGCCCTGAAGTACTCTTTCCAGACCCACG
ACCGCCTCTGCTTTGTCATGGAGTACGCCAACGGGGGCGAGCTGTTCTTCCACCTGTCCCGGGAGCGTGT
GTTCTCCGAGGACCGGGCCCGCTTCTATGGCGCTGAGATTGTGTCAGCCCTGGACTACCTGCACTCGGAG
AAGAACGTGGTGTACCGGGACCTCAAGCTGGAGAACCTCATGCTGGACAAGGACGGGCACATTAAGATCA
CAGACTTCGGGCTGTGCAAGGAGGGGATCAAGGACGGTGCCACCATGAAGACCTTTTGCGGCACACCTGA
GTACCTGGCCCCCGAGGTGCTGGAGGCCAATGCCTACGGCCGTGCAGTGGACTGGTGGGGGCTGGGCGTG
GTCATGTACGAGATGATGTGCGGTCGCCTGCCCTTCTACAACCAGGACCATGAGAAGCTTTTTGAGCTCA
TCCTCATGGAGGAGATCCGCTTCCCGCGCACGCTTGGTCCCGAGGCCAAGTCCTTGCTTTCAGGGCTGCT
CAAGAAGGACCCCAAGCAGAGGCTTGGCGGGGGCTCCGAGGACGCCAAGGAGATCATGCAGCATCGCTTC
TTTGCCGGTATCGTGTGGCAGCACGTGTACGAGAAGAAGCTCAGCCCACCCTTCAAGCCCCAGGTCACGT
CGGAGACTGACACCAGGTATTTTGATGAGGAGTTCACGGCCCAGATGATCACCATCACACCACCTGACCA
AGATGACAGCATGGAGTGTGTGGACAGCGAGCGCAGGCCCCACTTCCCCCAGTTCTCCTACTCGGCCAGC
GGCACGGCCTGATCTAGATAACTGATCATAATCAGCCATACCACATTTGTAGAGGTTTTACTTGCTTTAA
AAAACCTCCCACACCTCCCCCTGAACCTGAAACATAAAATGAATGCAATTGTTGTTGTTAACTTGTTTAT
TGCAGCTTATAATGGTTACAAATAAAGCAATAGCATCACAAATTTCACAAATAAAGCATTTTTTTCACTG
CATTCTAGTTGTGGTTTGTCCAAACTCATCAATGTATCTTAACGCGTAAATTGTAAGCGTTAATATTTTG
TTAAAATTCGCGTTAAATTTTTGTTAAATCAGCTCATTTTTTAACCAATAGGCCGAAATCGGCAAAATCC
CTTATAAATCAAAAGAATAGACCGAGATAGGGT
[37 nt withheld, positions 3884-3920]
AAAGAACGTGGACTCCAACGTCAAAGG
[49 nt withheld, positions 3948-3996]
T
[91 nt withheld, positions 3998-4088]
G
[124 nt withheld, positions 4090-4213]
CAGGTGGCACTTTTCGGGGAAATGTGCGCGGAACCCCTATTTGTTTATTTTTCTAAATACATTCAAATAT
GTATCCGCTCATGAGACAATAACCCTGATAAATGCTTCAATAATATTGAAAAAGGAAGAGTCCTGAGGCG
GAAAGAACCAGCTGTGGAATGTGTGTCAGTTAGGGTGTGGAAAGTCCCCAGGCTCCCCAGCAGGCAGAAG
TATGCAAAGCATGCATCTCAATTAGTCAGCAACCAGGTGTGGAAAGTCCCCAGGCTCCCCAGCAGGCAGA
AGTATGCAAAGCATGCATCTCAATTAGTCAGCAACCATAGTCCCGCCCCTAACTCCGCCCATCCCGCCCC
TAACTCCGCCCAGTTCCGCCCATTCTCCGCCCCATGGCTGACTAATTTTTTTTATTTATGCAGAGGCCGA
GGCCGCCTCGGCCTCTGAGCTATTCCAGAAGTAGTGAGGAGGCTTTTTTGGAGGCCTAGGCTTTTGCAAA
GATCGATCAAGAGACAGGATGAGGATCGTTTCGCATGATTGAACAAGATGGATTGCACGCAGGTTCTCCG
GCCGCTTGGGTGGAGAGGCTATTCGGCTATGACTGGGCACAACAGACAATCGGCTGCTCTGATGCCGCCG
TGTTCCGGCTGTCAGCGCAGGGGCGCCCGGTTCTTTTTGTCAAGACCGACCTGTCCGGTGCCCTGAATGA
ACTGCAAGACGAGGCAGCGCGGCTATCGTGGCTGGCCACGACGGGCGTTCCTTGCGCAGCTGTGCTCGAC
GTTGTCACTGAAGCGGGAAGGGACTGGCTGCTATTGGGCGAAGTGCCGGGGCAGGATCTCCTGTCATCTC
ACCTTGCTCCTGCCGAGAAAGTATCCATCATGGCTGATGCAATGCGGCGGCTGCATACGCTTGATCCGGC
TACCTGCCCATTCGACCACCAAGCGAAACATCGCATCGAGCGAGCACGTACTCGGATGGAAGCCGGTCTT
GTCGATCAGGATGATCTGGACGAAGAGCATCAGGGGCTCGCGCCAGCCGAACTGTTCGCCAGGCTCAAGG
CGAGCATGCCCGACGGCGAGGATCTCGTCGTGACCCATGGCGATGCCTGCTTGCCGAATATCATGGTGGA
AAATGGCCGCTTTTCTGGATTCATCGACTGTGGCCGGCTGGGTGTGGCGGACCGCTATCAGGACATAGCG
TTGGCTACCCGTGATATTGCTGAAGAGCTTGGCGGCGAATGGGCTGACCGCTTCCTCGTGCTTTACGGTA
TCGCCGCTCCCGATTCGCAGCGCATCGCCTTCTATCGCCTTCTTGACGAGTTCTTCTGAGCGGGACTCTG
GGGTTCGAAATGACCGACCAAGCGACGCCCAACCTGCCATCACGAGATTTCGATTCCACCGCCGCCTTCT
ATGAAAGGTTGGGCTTCGGAATCGTTTTCCGGGACGCCGGCTGGATGATCCTCCAGCGCGGGGATCTCAT
GCTGGAGTTCTTCGCCCACCCTAGGGGGAGGCTAACTGAAACACGGAAGGAGACAATACCGGAAGGAACC
CGCGCTATGACGGCAATAAAAAGACAGAATAAAACGCACGGTGTTGGGTCGTTTGTTCATAAACGCGGGG
TTCGGTCCCAGGGCTGGCACTCTGTCGATACCCCACCGAGACCCCATTGGGGCCAATACGCCCGCGTTTC
TTCCTTTTCCCCACCCCACCCCCCAAGTTCGGGTGAAGGCCCAGGGCTCGCAGCCAACGTCGGGGCGGCA
GGCCCTGCCATAGCCTCAGGTTACTCATATATACTTTAGATTGATTTAAAACTTCATTTTTAATTTAAAA
GGATCTAGGTGAAGATCCTTTTTGATAATCTCATGACCAAAATCCCTTAACGTGAGTTTTCGTTCCACTG
AGCGTCAGACCCCGTAGAAA
